>Addgene plasmid #179936 | pCAG-HP1α-F44E-EGFP | addgene full sequence | sequence record 436311 | Addgene NGS Result
GTCGACATTGATTATTGACTAGTTATTAATAGTAATCAATTACGGGGTCATTAGTTCATAGCCCATATAT
GGAGTTCCGCGTTACATAACTTACGGTAAATGGCCCGCCTGGCTGACCGCCCAACGACCCCCGCCCATTG
ACGTCAATAATGACGTATGTTCCCATAGTAACGCCAATAGGGACTTTCCATTGACGTCAATGGGTGGAGT
ATTTACGGTAAACTGCCCACTTGGCAGTACATCAAGTGTATCATATGCCAAGTACGCCCCCTATTGACGT
CAATGACGGTAAATGGCCCGCCTGGCATTATGCCCAGTACATGACCTTATGGGACTTTCCTACTTGGCAG
TACATCTACGTATTAGTCATCGCTATTACCATGGTCGAGGTGAGCCCCACGTTCTGCTTCACTCTCCCCA
TCTCCCCCCCCTCCCCACCCCCAATTTTGTATTTATTTATTTTTTAATTATTTTGTGCAGGGGGGGGGGG
GGGGGGGGGGCGCGCGGGGGGGGGGGCGGGGCGGGGGGGGGGGGGGGGGGGGGGGAGGCGGAGAGGTGCG
GCGGCAGCCAATCAGAGCGGCGCGCTCCGAAAGTTTCCTTTTATGGCGAGGCGGCGGCGGCGGCGGCCCT
ATAAAAAGCGAAGCGCGCGGCGGGCGGGAGTCGCTGCGCGCTGCCTTCGCCCCGTGCCCCGCTCCGCCGC
CGCCTCGCGCCGCCCGCCCCGGCTCTGACTGACCGCGTTACTCCCACAGGTGAGCGGGCGGGACGGCCCT
TCTCCTCCGGGCTGTAATTAGCGCTTGGTTTAATGACGGCTTGTTTCTTTTCTGTGGCTGCGTGAAAGCC
TTGAGGGGCTCCGGGAGGGCCCTTTGTGCGGGGGGAGCGGCTCGGGGGGTGCGTGCGTGTGTGTGTGCGT
GGGGAGCGCCGCGTGCGGCTCCGCGCTGCCCGGCGGCTGTGAGCGCTGCGGGCGCGGCGCGGGGCTTTGT
GCGCTCCGCAGTGTGCGCGAGGGGAGCGCGGCCGGGGGCGGTGCCCCGCGGTGCGGGGGGGGCTGCGAGG
GGAACAAAGGCTGCGTGCGGGGTGTGTGCGTGGGGGGGTGAGCAGGGGGTGTGGGCGCGTCGGTCGGGCT
GCAACCCCCCCTGCACCCCCCTCCCCGAGTTGCTGAGCACGGCCCGGCTTCGGGTGCGGGGCTCCGTACG
GGGCGTGGCGCGGGGCTCGCCGTGCCGGGCGGGGGGTGGCGGCAGGTGGGGGTGCCGGGCGGGGCGGGGC
CGCCTCGGGCCGGGGAGGGCTCGGGGGAGGGGCGCGGCGGCCCCCGGAGCGCCGGCGGCTGTCGAGGCGC
GGCGAGCCGCAGCCATTGCCTTTTATGGTAATCGTGCGAGAGGGCGCAGGGACTTCCTTTGTCCCAAATC
TGTGCGGAGCCGAAATCTGGGAGGCGCCGCCGCACCCCCTCTAGCGGGCGCGGGGCGAAGCGGTGCGGCG
CCGGCAGGAAGGAAATGGGCGGGGAGGGCCTTCGTGCGTCGCCGCGCCGCCGTCCCCTTCTCCCTCTCCA
GCCTCGGGGCTGTCCGCGGGGGGACGGCTGCCTTCGGGGGGGACGGGGCAGGGCGGGGTTCGGCTTCTGG
CGTGTGACCGGCGGCTCTAGAGCCTCTGCTAACCATGTTCATGCCTTCTTCTTTTTCCTACAGCTCCTGG
GCAACGTGCTGGTTATTGTGCTGTCTCATCATTTTGGCAAAGAATTCTGCAGTCGACGGTACCCACGACA
TGGGAAAGAAGACCAAGAGGACAGCCGACAGCTCTTCTTCAGAGGATGAGGAGGAATATGTGGTGGAAAA
GGTGTTGGACAGGCGCATGGTTAAGGGGCAAGTGGAATATCTGTTGAAGTGGAAAGGCGAGTCTGAGGAG
CACAATACTTGGGAACCTGAGAAGAACTTGGATTGTCCTGAACTAATTTCTGAGTTTATGAAAAAGTATA
AGAAGATGAAGGAGGGTGAAAACAATAAGCCCAGGGAGAAATCAGAAGGAAACAAGAGGAAATCCAGTTT
CTCCAACAGCGCTGATGATATTAAATCTAAAAAAAAGAGAGAGCAAAGCAATGATATCGCTCGGGGCTTT
GAGAGAGGACTGGAACCAGAAAAGATCATCGGAGCAACAGATTCCTGCGGTGACTTAATGTTCTTAATGA
AATGGAAAGACACAGATGAAGCTGACCTGGTTCTTGCAAAAGAAGCTAACGTGAAGTGTCCACAGATTGT
GATAGCATTTTATGAAGAGAGACTGACGTGGCACGCATATCCAGAGGATGCGGAAAACAAAGAAAAAGAA
AGCGCGAAGAGCTTACCGGTCGCCACCATGGTGAGCAAGGGCGAGGAGCTGTTCACCGGGGTGGTGCCCA
TCCTGGTCGAGCTGGACGGCGACGTAAACGGCCACAAGTTCAGCGTGTCCGGCGAGGGCGAGGGCGATGC
CACCTACGGCAAGCTGACCCTGAAGTTCATCTGCACCACCGGCAAGCTGCCCGTGCCCTGGCCCACCCTC
GTGACCACCCTGACCTACGGCGTGCAGTGCTTCAGCCGCTACCCCGACCACATGAAGCAGCACGACTTCT
TCAAGTCCGCCATGCCCGAAGGCTACGTCCAGGAGCGCACCATCTTCTTCAAGGACGACGGCAACTACAA
GACCCGCGCCGAGGTGAAGTTCGAGGGCGACACCCTGGTGAACCGCATCGAGCTGAAGGGCATCGACTTC
AAGGAGGACGGCAACATCCTGGGGCACAAGCTGGAGTACAACTACAACAGCCACAACGTCTATATCATGG
CCGACAAGCAGAAGAACGGCATCAAGGTGAACTTCAAGATCCGCCACAACATCGAGGACGGCAGCGTGCA
GCTCGCCGACCACTACCAGCAGAACACCCCCATCGGCGACGGCCCCGTGCTGCTGCCCGACAACCACTAC
CTGAGCACCCAGTCCGCCCTGAGCAAAGACCCCAACGAGAAGCGCGATCACATGGTCCTGCTGGAGTTCG
TGACCGCCGCCGGGATCACTCTCGGCATGGACGAGCTGTACAAGTAAAGCGGCCGCACTCCTCAGGTGCA
GGCTGCCTATCAGAAGGTGGTGGCTGGTGTGGCCAATGCCCTGGCTCACAAATACCACTGAGATCTTTTT
CCCTCTGCCAAAAATTATGGGGACATCATGAAGCCCCTTGAGCATCTGACTTCTGGCTAATAAAGGAAAT
TTATTTTCATTGCAATAGTGTGTTGGAATTTTTTGTGTCTCTCACTCGGAAGGACATATGGGAGGGCAAA
TCATTTAAAACATCAGAATGAGTATTTGGTTTAGAGTTTGGCAACATATGCCCATATGCTGGCTGCCATG
AACAAAGGTTGGCTATAAAGAGGTCATCAGTATATGAAACAGCCCCCTGCTGTCCATTCCTTATTCCATA
GAAAAGCCTTGACTTGAGGTTAGATTTTTTTTATATTTTGTTTTGTGTTATTTTTTTCTTTAACATCCCT
AAAATTTTCCTTACATGTTTTACTAGCCAGATTTTTCCTCCTCTCCTGACTACTCCCAGTCATAGCTGTC
CCTCTTCTCTTATGGAGATCCCTCGACCTGCAGCCCAAGCTTGGCGTAATCATGGTCATAGCTGTTTCCT
GTGTGAAATTGTTATCCGCTCACAATTCCACACAACATACGAGCCGGAAGCATAAAGTGTAAAGCCTGGG
GTGCCTAATGAGTGAGCTAACTCACATTAATTGCGTTGCGCTCACTGCCCGCTTTCCAGTCGGGAAACCT
GTCGTGCCAGCGGATCCGCATCTCAATTAGTCAGCAACCATAGTCCCGCCCCTAACTCCGCCCATCCCGC
CCCTAACTCCGCCCAGTTCCGCCCATTCTCCGCCCCATGGCTGACTAATTTTTTTTATTTATGCAGAGGC
CGAGGCCGCCTCGGCCTCTGAGCTATTCCAGAAGTAGTGAGGAGGCTTTTTTGGAGGCCTAGGCTTTTGC
AAAAAGCTAACTTGTTTATTGCAGCTTATAATGGTTACAAATAAAGCAATAGCATCACAAATTTCACAAA
TAAAGCATTTTTTTCACTGCATTCTAGTTGTGGTTTGTCCAAACTCATCAATGTATCTTATCATGTCTGG
ATCCGCTGCATTAATGAATCGGCCAACGCGCGGGGAGAGGCGGTTTGCGTATTGGGCGCTCTTCCGCTTC
CTCGCTCACTGACTCGCTGCGCTCGGTCGTTCGGCTGCGGCGAGCGGTATCAGCTCACTCAAAGGCGGTA
ATACGGTTATCCACAGAATCAGGGGATAACGCAGGAAAGAACATGTGAGCAAAAGGCCAGCAAAAGGCCA
GGAACCGTAAAAAGGCCGCGTTGCTGGCGTTTTTCCATAGGCTCCGCCCCCCTGACGAGCATCACAAAAA
TCGACGCTCAAGTCAGAGGTGGCGAAACCCGACAGGACTATAAAGATACCAGGCGTTTCCCCCTGGAAGC
TCCCTCGTGCGCTCTCCTGTTCCGACCCTGCCGCTTACCGGATACCTGTCCGCCTTTCTCCCTTCGGGAA
GCGTGGCGCTTTCTCATAGCTCACGCTGTAGGTATCTCAGTTCGGTGTAGGTCGTTCGCTCCAAGCTGGG
CTGTGTGCACGAACCCCCCGTTCAGCCCGACCGCTGCGCCTTATCCGGTAACTATCGTCTTGAGTCCAAC
CCGGTAAGACACGACTTATCGCCACTGGCAGCAGCCACTGGTAACAGGATTAGCAGAGCGAGGTATGTAG
GCGGTGCTACAGAGTTCTTGAAGTGGTGGCCTAACTACGGCTACACTAGAAGAACAGTATTTGGTATCTG
CGCTCTGCTGAAGCCAGTTACCTTCGGAAAAAGAGTTGGTAGCTCTTGATCCGGCAAACAAACCACCGCT
GGTAGCGGTGGTTTTTTTGTTTGCAAGCAGCAGATTACGCGCAGAAAAAAAGGATCTCAAGAAGATCCTT
TGATCTTTTCTACGGGGTCTGACGCTCAGTGGAACGAAAACTCACGTTAAGGGATTTTGGTCATGAGATT
ATCAAAAAGGATCTTCACCTAGATCCTTTTAAATTAAAAATGAAGTTTTAAATCAATCTAAAGTATATAT
GAGTAAACTTGGTCTGACAGTTACCAATGCTTAATCAGTGAGGCACCTATCTCAGCGATCTGTCTATTTC
GTTCATCCATAGTTGCCTGACTCCCCGTCGTGTAGATAACTACGATACGGGAGGGCTTACCATCTGGCCC
CAGTGCTGCAATGATACCGCGAGACCCACGCTCACCGGCTCCAGATTTATCAGCAATAAACCAGCCAGCC
GGAAGGGCCGAGCGCAGAAGTGGTCCTGCAACTTTATCCGCCTCCATCCAGTCTATTAATTGTTGCCGGG
AAGCTAGAGTAAGTAGTTCGCCAGTTAATAGTTTGCGCAACGTTGTTGCCATTGCTACAGGCATCGTGGT
GTCACGCTCGTCGTTTGGTATGGCTTCATTCAGCTCCGGTTCCCAACGATCAAGGCGAGTTACATGATCC
CCCATGTTGTGCAAAAAAGCGGTTAGCTCCTTCGGTCCTCCGATCGTTGTCAGAAGTAAGTTGGCCGCAG
TGTTATCACTCATGGTTATGGCAGCACTGCATAATTCTCTTACTGTCATGCCATCCGTAAGATGCTTTTC
TGTGACTGGTGAGTACTCAACCAAGTCATTCTGAGAATAGTGTATGCGGCGACCGAGTTGCTCTTGCCCG
GCGTCAATACGGGATAATACCGCGCCACATAGCAGAACTTTAAAAGTGCTCATCATTGGAAAACGTTCTT
CGGGGCGAAAACTCTCAAGGATCTTACCGCTGTTGAGATCCAGTTCGATGTAACCCACTCGTGCACCCAA
CTGATCTTCAGCATCTTTTACTTTCACCAGCGTTTCTGGGTGAGCAAAAACAGGAAGGCAAAATGCCGCA
AAAAAGGGAATAAGGGCGACACGGAAATGTTGAATACTCATACTCTTCCTTTTTCAATATTATTGAAGCA
TTTATCAGGGTTATTGTCTCATGAGCGGATACATATTTGAATGTATTTAGAAAAATAAACAAATAGGGGT
TCCGCGCACATTTCCCCGAAAAGTGCCACCTGG
Features (pLannotate 1.2.2; 20 found; start..end, strand, type, name):
      4..383     +  enhancer       CMV enhancer: human cytomegalovirus immediate early enhancer
    523..544     +  promoter       chicken β-actin promoter (fragment): contains a 21-bp deletion relative to the standard chicken β-actin promoter
    657..1673    +  intron         chimeric intron: chimera between introns from chicken β-actin and rabbit β-globin
   1671..1727    +  CDS            HBB (fragment): HBB_LEPEU - Experimental evidence at protein level: Swiss-Prot protein existence level 1. Involved in oxygen transport from the lung to the various peripheral tissues. From Lepus europaeus (European hare).
   1722..1743    +  misc_feature   MCS (fragment): multiple cloning site
   1750..2322    +  CDS            Cbx5: CBX5_MOUSE - Also known as Hp1a. Experimental evidence at protein level: Swiss-Prot protein existence level 1. Component of heterochromatin that recognizes and binds histone H3 tails methylated at 'Lys-9' (H3K9me), leading to epigenetic repression. In contrast, it is excluded from chromatin when 'Tyr-41' of histone H3 is phosphorylated (H3Y41ph). Can interact with lamin-B receptor (LBR). This interaction can contribute to the association of the heterochromatin with the inner nuclear membrane. Involved in the formation of functional kinetochore through interaction with MIS12 complex proteins (B
   2338..3057    +  CDS            EGFP: the original enhanced GFP (Yang et al., 1996) mammalian codon-optimized
   3067..3138    +  CDS            HBB (fragment): HBB_PONPY - Experimental evidence at transcript level: Swiss-Prot protein existence level 2. Involved in oxygen transport from the lung to the various peripheral tissues. From Pongo pygmaeus (Bornean orangutan).
   3209..3264    +  polyA_signal   β-globin poly(A) signal: rabbit β-globin polyadenylation signal (Gil and Proudfoot, 1987)
   3649..3665    -  protein_bind   lac operator: The lac repressor binds to the lac operator to inhibit transcription in E. coli. This inhibition can be relieved by adding lactose or isopropyl-β-D-thiogalactopyranoside (IPTG). lac repressor encoded by lacI
   3673..3703    -  promoter       lac promoter: promoter for the E. coli lac operon
   3718..3739    -  protein_bind   CAP binding site: CAP binding activates transcription in the presence of cAMP. E. coli catabolite activator protein
   3752..3791    -  CDS            lacI (fragment): lac repressor; lacI; The lac repressor binds to the lac operator to inhibit transcription in E. coli. This inhibition can be relieved by adding lactose or isopropyl-β-D-thiogalactopyranoside (IPTG).
   3798..3820    +  promoter       SV40 promoter (fragment): SV40 enhancer and early promoter
   3844..3979    +  rep_origin     SV40 ori: SV40 origin of replication
   3999..4133    +  polyA_signal   SV40 poly(A) signal: SV40 polyadenylation signal
   4135..4189    -  CDS            lacI (fragment): lac repressor; lacI; The lac repressor binds to the lac operator to inhibit transcription in E. coli. This inhibition can be relieved by adding lactose or isopropyl-β-D-thiogalactopyranoside (IPTG).
   4372..4960    -  rep_origin     ori: high-copy-number ColE1/pMB1/pBR322/pUC origin of replication
   5131..5991    -  CDS            AmpR: β-lactamase; bla; confers resistance to ampicillin, carbenicillin, and related antibiotics
   5992..6096    -  promoter       AmpR promoter: bla
