[The description below was written by a language model from this plasmid's Addgene catalogue record and pLannotate feature annotations shown in this document.]
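Description:
pCAG-HP1α-F44E-EGFP is a 6.1 kb mammalian expression plasmid built on the pCAG-eGFP backbone. It drives expression of mouse heterochromatin protein 1α (Cbx5) carrying an F44E substitution, with EGFP fused to its C terminus. It is propagated in E. coli through a high-copy ColE1/pUC-type origin and selected with ampicillin via the β-lactamase gene and its native promoter. The backbone also carries lac promoter/operator remnants, short lacI fragments, and an SV40 origin with an adjacent SV40 poly(A) signal. The SV40 origin can support episomal replication in cells that express large T antigen. No mammalian selection marker is annotated, which suits the plasmid to transient expression.

Transcription is controlled by the composite CAG promoter, made up of the CMV immediate-early enhancer, the chicken β-actin promoter and a chimeric chicken β-actin/rabbit β-globin intron. This arrangement gives strong, broadly active expression in mammalian cells. The Cbx5 coding sequence was inserted between EcoRI and AgeI sites, both retained, and sits just upstream of EGFP, separated from it by a short linker. The transcript ends at the rabbit β-globin polyadenylation signal. The short "HBB" hits flanking the cassette are most likely β-globin exon remnants belonging to the CAG intron and 3′ region, not separate coding elements.

HP1α is a heterochromatin component that binds H3K9-methylated histone tails. The record does not state the functional consequence of F44E. The fluorescent fusion allows the localisation and behaviour of this mutant to be followed in living or fixed cells. The associated publication concerns heterochromatin loss in neurons.
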