Addgene plasmid #179936: pCAG-HP1α-F44E-EGFP
Purpose: C terminal fusion of EGFP to mouse HP1α (Cbx5) containing F44E mutation
Depositing lab: Andrew Newman. Depositing organization: Charite Universitaetsmedizin Berlin. Publication: Glial reactivity and cognitive decline follow chronic heterochromatin loss in neurons. Newman AG, Sharif J, Bessa P, Zaqout S, Brown JP, Richter D, Dannenberg R, Nakayama M, Mueller S, Schaub T, Manickaraj S, Boehm-Sturm P, Ohara O, Koseki H, Singh PB, Tarabykin V. Nat Commun. 2025 Aug 8;16(1):7325. doi: 10.1038/s41467-025-61319-7. PubMed 40781223.
Backbone
  Vector backbone: pCAG-eGFP
  Vector type: Mammalian Expression
Growth in bacteria
  Bacterial resistance: Ampicillin, 100 μg/mL
  Growth temperature: 37°C
  Growth strain: DH5alpha
  Copy number: High Copy
Gene/Insert
  Gene/Insert name: cbx5
  Species: M. musculus (mouse)
  Mutation: F44E
  Entrez Gene: Cbx5 (a.k.a. 2610029O15Rik, HP1, Hp1a, Hp1alpha)
  Tag / fusion protein: EGFP (C terminal on insert)
  Cloning method: Restriction Enzyme; 5′ cloning site EcoRI (not destroyed); 3′ cloning site AgeI (not destroyed)
  Sequencing primers: 5′ CAG-FW; 3′ EGFP-N
Terms and licenses: Academic/Nonprofit Terms; Industry Terms: Not Available to Industry
How to cite: pCAG-HP1α-F44E-EGFP was a gift from Andrew Newman (Addgene plasmid # 179936 ; http://n2t.net/addgene:179936 ; RRID:Addgene_179936)
